Addgene plasmid #103652: LSB-hsa-miR-570-3p
Purpose: Used to sense miRNA activity using fluorescence based tools. hsa-miR-570-3p target in 3' UTR of of mKate. miRNA activity can be measured by the repression of mKate2 relative to EBFP2 fluorescent proteins . Plasmid is inherently unstable; please see Depositor Comments
Depositing lab: Ron Weiss. Depositing organization: Massachusetts Institute of Technology. Publication: A mixed antagonistic/synergistic miRNA repression model enables accurate predictions of multi-input miRNA sensor activity. Gam JJ, Babb J, Weiss R. Nat Commun. 2018 Jun 22;9(1):2430. doi: 10.1038/s41467-018-04575-0. PubMed 29934631.
Backbone
  Vector backbone: Low Sensor Backbone (LSB)
  Vector type: Mammalian Expression, Synthetic Biology
Growth in bacteria
  Bacterial resistance: Ampicillin and Kanamycin, 100 & 50 μg/mL
  Growth temperature: 30°C
  Growth strain: NEB Stable
  Copy number: High Copy
Gene/Insert
  Gene/Insert name: hsa-miR-570-3p target
  Species: H. sapiens (human)
  Entrez Gene: MIR570 (a.k.a. MIRN570, hsa-mir-570)
  Promoter: EF-1a
  Cloning method: Gibson Cloning
Terms and licenses: Academic/Nonprofit Terms; Industry Terms: Not Available to Industry
Depositor comments: Please note that this plasmid is inherently unstable due to a repeating poly A element. We recommend performing a diagnostic digest on multiple colonies upon receipt. The depositors would like to note the presence of several discrepancies between the depositor sequence and physical plasmid sequence. In particular, the sequences upstream and downstream of the puromycin coding region have 10 bp insertions which do not affect the ability to perform puromycin selection. The sequences for those regions within the physical plasmids are as follows: Upstream of Puro: GAATTCGACCGCCTGTCTCAAGGTGCCACC; Downstream of Puro: GCTTTGAGACTACGCGTGAATTCACTCCTC. Please contact if you are interested in this plasmid prior to placing an order.
How to cite: LSB-hsa-miR-570-3p was a gift from Ron Weiss (Addgene plasmid # 103652 ; http://n2t.net/addgene:103652 ; RRID:Addgene_103652)
