[The description below was written by a language model from this plasmid's Addgene catalogue record and pLannotate feature annotations shown in this document.]
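Description:
LSB-hsa-miR-570-3p is an 11 kb mammalian expression plasmid built on the Low Sensor Backbone (LSB) and designed as a two-colour fluorescent sensor of microRNA activity. It replicates in E. coli from a high-copy ColE1/pUC-type origin and carries both a β-lactamase gene (AmpR) and an aminoglycoside phosphotransferase gene (KanR), so it is maintained under dual ampicillin and kanamycin selection. A puromycin N-acetyltransferase coding sequence followed by a rabbit β-globin poly(A) signal is also present for selection in mammalian cells. No promoter is annotated directly upstream of this sequence in the feature table.

The payload consists of two parallel transcription units, each driven by the human EF-1α core promoter with its intron A and terminated by a β-globin-derived 3' region and poly(A) signal. One unit encodes the red fluorescent protein mKate2 and, according to the record, carries a target site for human miR-570-3p in its 3' UTR. The target itself is not annotated as a separate feature. The other unit encodes the blue fluorescent protein EBFP2 and has no target, so it serves as an internal reference for delivery and expression. When miR-570-3p is active in a transfected cell, mKate2 output is repressed relative to EBFP2, and the red-to-blue ratio gives a readout of miRNA activity. Gateway attB4, attB1 and attB2 scars flank the promoters and coding sequences, reflecting modular assembly of the units.

The depositor notes that the repeated poly(A) elements make the plasmid inherently unstable. The physical plasmid also differs from the deposited sequence by short insertions on either side of the puromycin coding region, which are reported not to affect puromycin selection.
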