Features (pLannotate 1.2.2; 28 found; start..end, strand, type, name):
     87..675     -  rep_origin     ori: high-copy-number ColE1/pMB1/pBR322/pUC origin of replication
    846..1706    -  CDS            AmpR: β-lactamase; bla; confers resistance to ampicillin, carbenicillin, and related antibiotics
   1707..1778    -  promoter       AmpR promoter: bla
   1857..2456    +  CDS            PuroR: puromycin N-acetyltransferase; pac from Streptomyces alboniger; confers resistance to puromycin
   2461..2541    +  CDS            HBB (fragment): HBB_PONPY - Experimental evidence at transcript level: Swiss-Prot protein existence level 2. Involved in oxygen transport from the lung to the various peripheral tissues. From Pongo pygmaeus (Bornean orangutan).
   2612..2667    +  polyA_signal   β-globin poly(A) signal: rabbit β-globin polyadenylation signal (Gil and Proudfoot, 1987)
   3646..3666    +  protein_bind   attB4: mutant version of attB; core recombination site for the Gateway® BP reaction BP Clonase™
   3734..3945    +  promoter       EF-1α core promoter: core promoter for human elongation factor EF-1α
   3946..4884    +  intron         EF-1α intron A: intron upstream of the start codon of human EF-1α
   4911..4931    +  protein_bind   attB1: mutant version of attB; core recombination site for the Gateway® BP reaction BP Clonase™
   4951..5646    +  CDS            mKate2: mKate2 is a basic (constitutively fluorescent) red fluorescent protein published in 2009, derived from Entacmaea quadricolor. It is reported to be a rapidly-maturing monomer with moderate acid sensitivity.
   5666..5690    -  protein_bind   attB2: mutant version of attB; recombination site for the Gateway® BP reaction BP Clonase™
   5834..5908    +  CDS            HBB (fragment): HBB_PONPY - Experimental evidence at transcript level: Swiss-Prot protein existence level 2. Involved in oxygen transport from the lung to the various peripheral tissues. From Pongo pygmaeus (Bornean orangutan).
   5979..6034    +  polyA_signal   β-globin poly(A) signal: rabbit β-globin polyadenylation signal (Gil and Proudfoot, 1987)
   6418..6443    +  misc_feature   SA: splice acceptor site
   7115..7135    +  protein_bind   attB4: mutant version of attB; core recombination site for the Gateway® BP reaction BP Clonase™
   7203..7414    +  promoter       EF-1α core promoter: core promoter for human elongation factor EF-1α
   7415..8353    +  intron         EF-1α intron A: intron upstream of the start codon of human EF-1α
   8380..8400    +  protein_bind   attB1: mutant version of attB; core recombination site for the Gateway® BP reaction BP Clonase™
   8411..9127    +  CDS            EBFP2: EBFP2 is a basic (constitutively fluorescent) blue fluorescent protein published in 2007, derived from Aequorea victoria. It is reported to be a rapidly-maturing monomer with moderate acid sensitivity.
   9135..9159    -  protein_bind   attB2: mutant version of attB; recombination site for the Gateway® BP reaction BP Clonase™
   9163..9243    +  CDS            HBB (fragment): HBB_PONPY - Experimental evidence at transcript level: Swiss-Prot protein existence level 2. Involved in oxygen transport from the lung to the various peripheral tissues. From Pongo pygmaeus (Bornean orangutan).
   9314..9369    +  polyA_signal   β-globin poly(A) signal: rabbit β-globin polyadenylation signal (Gil and Proudfoot, 1987)
   9752..9774    -  protein_bind   lac operator (fragment): The lac repressor binds to the lac operator to inhibit transcription in E. coli. This inhibition can be relieved by adding lactose or isopropyl-β-D-thiogalactopyranoside (IPTG). lac repressor encoded by lacI
   9778..9808    -  promoter       lac promoter: promoter for the E. coli lac operon
   9823..9844    -  protein_bind   CAP binding site: CAP binding activates transcription in the presence of cAMP. E. coli catabolite activator protein
   9857..9896    -  CDS            lacI (fragment): lac repressor; lacI; The lac repressor binds to the lac operator to inhibit transcription in E. coli. This inhibition can be relieved by adding lactose or isopropyl-β-D-thiogalactopyranoside (IPTG).
  10069..10878   +  CDS            KanR: aminoglycoside phosphotransferase; aph(3')-Ia; confers resistance to kanamycin in bacteria or G418 (Geneticin®) in eukaryotes
>Addgene plasmid #103652 | LSB-hsa-miR-570-3p | depositor full sequence | sequence record 196352 | Full Sequence
AATTGAGGGGATAACGCAGGAAAGAACATGTGAGCAAAAGGCCAGCAAAAGGCCAGGAACCGTAAAAAGG
CCGCGTTGCTGGCGTTTTTCCATAGGCTCCGCCCCCCTGACGAGCATCACAAAAATCGACGCTCAAGTCA
GAGGTGGCGAAACCCGACAGGACTATAAAGATACCAGGCGTTTCCCCCTGGAAGCTCCCTCGTGCGCTCT
CCTGTTCCGACCCTGCCGCTTACCGGATACCTGTCCGCCTTTCTCCCTTCGGGAAGCGTGGCGCTTTCTC
ATAGCTCACGCTGTAGGTATCTCAGTTCGGTGTAGGTCGTTCGCTCCAAGCTGGGCTGTGTGCACGAACC
CCCCGTTCAGCCCGACCGCTGCGCCTTATCCGGTAACTATCGTCTTGAGTCCAACCCGGTAAGACACGAC
TTATCGCCACTGGCAGCAGCCACTGGTAACAGGATTAGCAGAGCGAGGTATGTAGGCGGTGCTACAGAGT
TCTTGAAGTGGTGGCCTAACTACGGCTACACTAGAAGAACAGTATTTGGTATCTGCGCTCTGCTGAAGCC
AGTTACCTTCGGAAAAAGAGTTGGTAGCTCTTGATCCGGCAAACAAACCACCGCTGGTAGCGGTGGTTTT
TTTGTTTGCAAGCAGCAGATTACGCGCAGAAAAAAAGGATCTCAAGAAGATCCTTTGATCTTTTCTACGG
GGTCTGACGCTCAGTGGAACGAAAACTCACGTTAAGGGATTTTGGTCATGAGATTATCAAAAAGGATCTT
CACCTAGATCCTTTTAAATTAAAAATGAAGTTTTAAATCAATCTAAAGTATATATGAGTAAACTTGGTCT
GACAGTTACCAATGCTTAATCAGTGAGGCACCTATCTCAGCGATCTGTCTATTTCGTTCATCCATAGTTG
CCTGACTCCCCGTCGTGTAGATAACTACGATACGGGAGGGCTTACCATCTGGCCCCAGTGCTGCAATGAT
ACCGCGAGAACCACGCTCACCGGCTCCAGATTTATCAGCAATAAACCAGCCAGCCGGAAGGGCCGAGCGC
AGAAGTGGTCCTGCAACTTTATCCGCCTCCATCCAGTCTATTAATTGTTGCCGGGAAGCTAGAGTAAGTA
GTTCGCCAGTTAATAGTTTGCGCAACGTTGTTGCCATTGCTACAGGCATCGTGGTGTCACGCTCGTCGTT
TGGTATGGCTTCATTCAGCTCCGGTTCCCAACGATCAAGGCGAGTTACATGATCCCCCATGTTGTGCAAA
AAAGCGGTTAGCTCCTTCGGTCCTCCGATCGTTGTCAGAAGTAAGTTGGCCGCAGTGTTATCACTCATGG
TTATGGCAGCACTGCATAATTCTCTTACTGTCATGCCATCCGTAAGATGCTTTTCTGTGACTGGTGAGTA
CTCAACCAAGTCATTCTGAGAATAGTGTATGCGGCGACCGAGTTGCTCTTGCCCGGCGTCAATACGGGAT
AATACCGCGCCACATAGCAGAACTTTAAAAGTGCTCATCATTGGAAAACGTTCTTCGGGGCGAAAACTCT
CAAGGATCTTACCGCTGTTGAGATCCAGTTCGATGTAACCCACTCGTGCACCCAACTGATCTTCAGCATC
TTTTACTTTCACCAGCGTTTCTGGGTGAGCAAAAACAGGAAGGCAAAATGCCGCAAAAAAGGGAATAAGG
GCGACACGGAAATGTTGAATACTCATACTCTTCCTTTTTCAATATTATTGAAGCATTTATCAGGGTTATT
GTCTCATGAGCGGATACATATTTGAATGTAGCTCCGAATTTCTCGAGGGCTTGTCGACGACGGCGGTCTC
CGTCGTCAGGATCATGAATTCGACCCGCCTGCCACCATGACCGAGTACAAGCCCACGGTGCGCCTCGCCA
CCCGCGACGACGTCCCCCGGGCCGTACGCACCCTCGCCGCCGCGTTCGCCGACTACCCCGCCACGCGCCA
CACCGTCGACCCGGACCGCCACATCGAGCGGGTCACCGAGCTGCAAGAACTCTTCCTCACGCGCGTCGGG
CTCGACATCGGCAAGGTGTGGGTCGCGGACGACGGCGCCGCGGTGGCGGTCTGGACCACGCCGGAGAGCG
TCGAAGCGGGGGCGGTGTTCGCCGAGATCGGCCCGCGCATGGCCGAGTTGAGCGGTTCCCGGCTGGCCGC
GCAGCAACAGATGGAAGGCCTCCTGGCGCCGCACCGGCCCAAGGAGCCCGCGTGGTTCCTGGCCACCGTC
GGCGTCTCGCCCGACCACCAGGGCAAGGGTCTGGGCAGCGCCGTCGTGCTCCCCGGAGTGGAGGCGGCCG
AGCGCGCCGGGGTGCCCGCCTTCCTGGAGACATCCGCGCCCCGCAACCTCCCCTTCTACGAGCGGCTCGG
CTTCACCGTCACCGCCGACGTCGAGGTGCCCGAAGGACCGCGCACCTGGTGCATGACCCGCAAGCCCGGT
GCCTGATACGCGTGAATTCACTCCTCAGGTGCAGGCTGCCTATCAGAAGGTGGTGGCTGGTGTGGCCAAT
GCCCTGGCTCACAAATACCACTGAGATCTTTTTCCCTCTGCCAAAAATTATGGGGACATCATGAAGCCCC
TTGAGCATCTGACTTCTGGCTAATAAAGGAAATTTATTTTCATTGCAATAGTGTGTTGGAATTTTTTGTG
TCTCTCACTCGGAAGGACATATGGGAGGGCAAATCATTTAAAACATCAGAATGAGTATTTGGTTTAGAGT
TTGGCAACATATGCCCATATGCTGGCTGCCATGAACAAAGGTTGGCTATAAAGAGGTCATCAGTATATGA
AACAGCCCCCTGCTGTCCATTCCTTATTCCATAGAAAAGCCTTGACTTGAGGTTAGATTTTTTTTATATT
TTGTTTTGTGTTATTTTTTTCTTTAACATCCCTAAAATTTTCCTTACATGTTTTACTAGCCAGATTTTTC
CTCCTCTCCTGACTACTCCCAGTCATAGCTGTCCCTCTTCTCTTATGGAGATCCCTCGACCTGCAGCCCA
AGCTTGAATTCTCTAGAATTACCCTGTTATCCCTATGCTTGGTTTACCGAGCTCTTATTGGTTTTCAAAC
TTCATTGACTGTGCCCAACGCGCCTGGGAGCTCACGGGGACAGCCCCCCCCCAAAGCCCCCAGGGATGTA
ATTACGTCCCTCCCCCGCTAGGGGGCAGCAGCGAGCCGCCCGGGGCTCCGCTCCGGTCCGGCGCTCCCCC
CGCATCCCCGAGCCGGCAGCGTGCGGGGACAGCCCGGGCACGGGGAAGGTGGCACGGGATCGCTTTCCTC
TGAACGCTTCTCGCTGCTCTTTGAGCCTGCAGACACCTGGGGGGATACGGGGAAAAAGCTAGGCTGAAAG
ACCGGTTCTTAGAATGACACGCGCCTGGGAGCTCACGGGGACAGCCCCCCCCCAAAGCCCCCAGGGATGT
AATTACGTCCCTCCCCCGCTAGGGGGCAGCAGCGAGCCGCCCGGGGCTCCGCTCCGGTCCGGCGCTCCCC
CCGCATCCCCGAGCCGGCAGCGTGCGGGGACAGCCCGGGCACGGGGAAGGTGGCACGGGATCGCTTTCCT
CTGAACGCTTCTCGCTGCTCTTTGAGCCTGCAGACACCTGGGGGGATACGGGGAAAAAGCTAACTTCTGA
GACGACAACTTTGTATAGAAAAGTTGGCTCCGAATTCGCCCTTGACAGCAGAGATCCAGTTTGGTTAATT
AATTGGCTCCGGTGCCCGTCAGTGGGCAGAGCGCACATCGCCCACAGTCCCCGAGAAGTTGTGGGGAGGG
GTCGGCAATTGAACCGGTGCCTAGAGAAGGTGGCGCGGGGTAAACTGGGAAAGTGATGTCGTGTACTGGC
TCCGCCTTTTTCCCGAGGGTGGGGGAGAACCGTATATAAGTGCAGTAGTCGCCGTGAACGTTCTTTTTCG
CAACGGGTTTGCCGCCAGAACACAGGTAAGTGCCGTGTGTGGTTCCCGCGGGCCTGGCCTCTTTACGGGT
TATGGCCCTTGCGTGCCTTGAATTACTTCCACCTGGCTGCAGTACGTGATTCTTGATCCCGAGCTTCGGG
TTGGAAGTGGGTGGGAGAGTTCGAGGCCTTGCGCTTAAGGAGCCCCTTCGCCTCGTGCTTGAGTTGAGGC
CTGGCCTGGGCGCTGGGGCCGCCGCGTGCGAATCTGGTGGCACCTTCGCGCCTGTCTCGCTGCTTTCGAT
AAGTCTCTAGCCATTTAAAATTTTTGATGACCTGCTGCGACGCTTTTTTTCTGGCAAGATAGTCTTGTAA
ATGCGGGCCAAGATCTGCACACTGGTATTTCGGTTTTTGGGGCCGCGGGCGGCGACGGGGCCCGTGCGTC
CCAGCGCACATGTTCGGCGAGGCGGGGCCTGCGAGCGCGGCCACCGAGAATCGGACGGGGGTAGTCTCAA
GCTGGCCGGCCTGCTCTGGTGCCTGGCCTCGCGCCGCCGTGTATCGCCCCGCCCTGGGCGGCAAGGCTGG
CCCGGTCGGCACCAGTTGCGTGAGCGGAAAGATGGCCGCTTCCCGGCCCTGCTGCAGGGAGCTCAAAATG
GAGGACGCGGCGCTCGGGAGAGCGGGCGGGTGAGTCACCCACACAAAGGAAAAGGGCCTTTCCGTCCTCA
GCCGTCGCTTCATGTGACTCCACGGAGTACCGGGCGCCGTCCAGGCACCTCGATTAGTTCTCGAGCTTTT
GGAGTACGTCGTCTTTAGGTTGGGGGGAGGGGTTTTATGCGATGGAGTTTCCCCACACTGAGTGGGTGGA
GACTGAAGTTAGGCCAGCTTGGCACTTGATGTAATTCTCCTTGGAATTTGCCCTTTTTGAGTTTGGATCT
TGGTTCATTCTCAAGCCTCAGACAGTGGTTCAAAGTTTTTTTCTTCCATTTCAGGTGTCGTGAGAAGGGC
GAATTCGACCCAAGTTTGTACAAAAAAGCAGGCTGGATCCAGGTGCCACCATGGTGAGCGAGCTGATTAA
GGAGAACATGCACATGAAGCTGTACATGGAGGGCACCGTGAACAACCACCACTTCAAGTGCACATCCGAG
GGCGAAGGCAAGCCCTACGAGGGCACCCAGACCATGAGAATCAAGGCGGTCGAGGGCGGCCCTCTCCCCT
TCGCCTTCGACATCCTGGCTACCAGCTTCATGTACGGCAGCAAAACCTTCATCAACCACACCCAGGGCAT
CCCCGACTTCTTTAAGCAGTCCTTCCCCGAGGGCTTCACATGGGAGAGAGTCACCACATACGAAGATGGG
GGCGTGCTGACCGCTACCCAGGACACCAGCCTCCAGGACGGCTGCCTCATCTACAACGTCAAGATCAGAG
GGGTGAACTTCCCATCCAACGGCCCTGTGATGCAGAAGAAAACACTCGGCTGGGAGGCCTCCACCGAGAC
ACTGTACCCCGCTGACGGCGGCCTGGAAGGCAGAGCCGACATGGCCCTGAAGCTCGTGGGCGGGGGCCAC
CTGATCTGCAACCTTAAGACCACATACAGATCCAAGAAACCCGCTAAGAACCTCAAGATGCCCGGCGTCT
ACTATGTGGACAGGAGACTGGAAAGAATCAAGGAGGCCGACAAAGAGACATACGTCGAGCAGCACGAGGT
GGCTGTGGCCAGATACTGCGACCTCCCTAGCAAACTGGGGCACAAACTTAATTGAGAATTCTACCACCCA
GCTTTCTTGTACAAAGTGGTACGTCTCAAGACCAGAGGTCTCTGCTTCACCAGCAGCAAAGGTAATTGCT
GTTTTCGGCAAAGGTAATTGCTGTTTTCGGCAAAGGTAATTGCTGTTTTCGGCAAAGGTAATTGCTGTTT
TCGCAACCAGAAGAGACCTGTGCTTCACTCCTCAGGTGCAGGCTGCCTATCAGAAGGTGGTGGCTGGTGT
GGCCAATGCCCTGGCTCACAAATACCACTGAGATCTTTTTCCCTCTGCCAAAAATTATGGGGACATCATG
AAGCCCCTTGAGCATCTGACTTCTGGCTAATAAAGGAAATTTATTTTCATTGCAATAGTGTGTTGGAATT
TTTTGTGTCTCTCACTCGGAAGGACATATGGGAGGGCAAATCATTTAAAACATCAGAATGAGTATTTGGT
TTAGAGTTTGGCAACATATGCCCATATGCTGGCTGCCATGAACAAAGGTTGGCTATAAAGAGGTCATCAG
TATATGAAACAGCCCCCTGCTGTCCATTCCTTATTCCATAGAAAAGCCTTGACTTGAGGTTAGATTTTTT
TTATATTTTGTTTTGTGTTATTTTTTTCTTTAACATCCCTAAAATTTTCCTTACATGTTTTACTAGCCAG
ATTTTTCCTCCTCTCCTGACTACTCCCAGTCATAGCTGTCCCTCTTCTCTTATGGAGATCCCGAGCGGTG
CGTTTTTATGCTTGTAGTATTGTATAATGTTTTTAAGATCCAAGCTTCTGACCTCTTCTCTTCCTCCCAC
AGGGCCTCGAGACAATTGCATCGATGGTACCAGTGAAAGTCTGCAATGAATTCGAGTTGGCGCGCCTGTC
ATTCTAAATCTCTCTTTCAGCCTAAAGCTTTTTCCCCGTATCCCCCCAGGTGTCTGCAGGCTCAAAGAGC
AGCGAGAAGCGTTCAGAGGAAAGCGATCCCGTGCCACCTTCCCCGTGCCCGGGCTGTCCCCGCACGCTGC
CGGCTCGGGGATGCGGGGGGAGCGCCGGACCGGAGCGGAGCCCCGGGCGGCTCGCTGCTGCCCCCTAGCG
GGGGAGGGACGTAATTACATCCCTGGGGGCTTTGGGAGGGGGCTGTCCCCGTGAGCTCCCAGGCGCGCCT
GTCATTCTAAATCTCTCTTTCAGCCTAAAGCTTTTTCCCCGTATCCCCCCAGGTGTCTGCAGGCTCAAAG
AGCAGCGAGAAGCGTTCAGAGGAAAGCGATCCCGTGCCACCTTCCCCGTGCCCGGGCTGTCCCCGCACGC
TGCCGGCTCGGGGATGCGGGGGGAGCGCCGGACCGGAGCGGAGCCCCGGGCGGCTCGCTGCTGCCCCCTA
GCGGGGGAGGGACGTAATTACATCCCTGGGGGCTTTGGGGGGGGGCTGTCCCCGTGAGCTCCCAGGCGCG
CCAACTCGGTACCGTATCGATGTCGACGTTAACGCTAGTGATATCAACTTTGTATAGAAAAGTTGGCTCC
GAATTCGCCCTTGACAGCAGAGATCCAGTTTGGTTAATTAATTGGCTCCGGTGCCCGTCAGTGGGCAGAG
CGCACATCGCCCACAGTCCCCGAGAAGTTGTGGGGAGGGGTCGGCAATTGAACCGGTGCCTAGAGAAGGT
GGCGCGGGGTAAACTGGGAAAGTGATGTCGTGTACTGGCTCCGCCTTTTTCCCGAGGGTGGGGGAGAACC
GTATATAAGTGCAGTAGTCGCCGTGAACGTTCTTTTTCGCAACGGGTTTGCCGCCAGAACACAGGTAAGT
GCCGTGTGTGGTTCCCGCGGGCCTGGCCTCTTTACGGGTTATGGCCCTTGCGTGCCTTGAATTACTTCCA
CCTGGCTGCAGTACGTGATTCTTGATCCCGAGCTTCGGGTTGGAAGTGGGTGGGAGAGTTCGAGGCCTTG
CGCTTAAGGAGCCCCTTCGCCTCGTGCTTGAGTTGAGGCCTGGCCTGGGCGCTGGGGCCGCCGCGTGCGA
ATCTGGTGGCACCTTCGCGCCTGTCTCGCTGCTTTCGATAAGTCTCTAGCCATTTAAAATTTTTGATGAC
CTGCTGCGACGCTTTTTTTCTGGCAAGATAGTCTTGTAAATGCGGGCCAAGATCTGCACACTGGTATTTC
GGTTTTTGGGGCCGCGGGCGGCGACGGGGCCCGTGCGTCCCAGCGCACATGTTCGGCGAGGCGGGGCCTG
CGAGCGCGGCCACCGAGAATCGGACGGGGGTAGTCTCAAGCTGGCCGGCCTGCTCTGGTGCCTGGCCTCG
CGCCGCCGTGTATCGCCCCGCCCTGGGCGGCAAGGCTGGCCCGGTCGGCACCAGTTGCGTGAGCGGAAAG
ATGGCCGCTTCCCGGCCCTGCTGCAGGGAGCTCAAAATGGAGGACGCGGCGCTCGGGAGAGCGGGCGGGT
GAGTCACCCACACAAAGGAAAAGGGCCTTTCCGTCCTCAGCCGTCGCTTCATGTGACTCCACGGAGTACC
GGGCGCCGTCCAGGCACCTCGATTAGTTCTCGAGCTTTTGGAGTACGTCGTCTTTAGGTTGGGGGGAGGG
GTTTTATGCGATGGAGTTTCCCCACACTGAGTGGGTGGAGACTGAAGTTAGGCCAGCTTGGCACTTGATG
TAATTCTCCTTGGAATTTGCCCTTTTTGAGTTTGGATCTTGGTTCATTCTCAAGCCTCAGACAGTGGTTC
AAAGTTTTTTTCTTCCATTTCAGGTGTCGTGAGAAGGGCGAATTCGACCCAAGTTTGTACAAAAAAGCAG
GCTCGCCACCATGGTGAGCAAGGGCGAGGAGCTGTTCACCGGGGTGGTGCCCATCCTGGTCGAGCTGGAC
GGCGACGTAAACGGCCACAAGTTCAGCGTGAGGGGCGAGGGCGAGGGCGATGCCACCAACGGCAAGCTGA
CCCTGAAGTTCATCTGCACCACCGGCAAGCTGCCCGTGCCCTGGCCCACCCTCGTGACCACCCTGAGCCA
CGGCGTGCAGTGCTTCGCCCGCTACCCCGACCACATGAAGCAGCACGACTTCTTCAAGTCCGCCATGCCC
GAAGGCTACGTCCAGGAGCGCACCATCTTCTTCAAGGACGACGGCACCTACAAGACCCGCGCCGAGGTGA
AGTTCGAGGGCGACACCCTAGTGAACCGCATCGAGCTGAAGGGCGTCGACTTCAAGGAGGACGGCAACAT
CCTGGGGCACAAGCTGGAGTACAACTTCAACAGCCACAACATCTATATCATGGCCGTCAAGCAGAAGAAC
GGCATCAAGGTGAACTTCAAGATCCGCCACAACGTGGAGGACGGCAGCGTGCAGCTCGCCGACCACTACC
AGCAGAACACCCCCATCGGCGACGGCCCCGTGCTGCTGCCCGACAGCCACTACCTGAGCACCCAGTCCGT
GCTGAGCAAAGACCCCAACGAGAAGCGCGATCACATGGTCCTGCTGGAGTTCCGCACCGCCGCCGGGATC
ACTCTCGGCATGGACGAGCTGTACAAGTAATACCACCCAGCTTTCTTGTACAAAGTGGTACGCGTGAATT
CACTCCTCAGGTGCAGGCTGCCTATCAGAAGGTGGTGGCTGGTGTGGCCAATGCCCTGGCTCACAAATAC
CACTGAGATCTTTTTCCCTCTGCCAAAAATTATGGGGACATCATGAAGCCCCTTGAGCATCTGACTTCTG
GCTAATAAAGGAAATTTATTTTCATTGCAATAGTGTGTTGGAATTTTTTGTGTCTCTCACTCGGAAGGAC
ATATGGGAGGGCAAATCATTTAAAACATCAGAATGAGTATTTGGTTTAGAGTTTGGCAACATATGCCCAT
ATGCTGGCTGCCATGAACAAAGGTTGGCTATAAAGAGGTCATCAGTATATGAAACAGCCCCCTGCTGTCC
ATTCCTTATTCCATAGAAAAGCCTTGACTTGAGGTTAGATTTTTTTTATATTTTGTTTTGTGTTATTTTT
TTCTTTAACATCCCTAAAATTTTCCTTACATGTTTTACTAGCCAGATTTTTCCTCCTCTCCTGACTACTC
CCAGTCATAGCTGTCCCTCTTCTCTTATGGAGATCCCTCGACCTGCAGCCCAAGCTTGGCGTAATCATGG
TCATAGCTGTTTCCTGTGTGAAATTGTTATCCGCTCACAATTCCACACAACATACGAGCCGGAAGCATAA
AGTGTAAAGCCTGGGGTGCCTAATGAGTGAGCTAACTCACATTAATTGCGTTGCGCTCACTGCCCGCTTT
CCAGTCGGGAAACCTGTCGTGCCAGCGGATCGACAGTACTAAGCTTGGTCTAATACCCAATCTCTCGTCT
TATCCAGATGTTTTATACGCCTCTGGCCCGTGTCTCAAAATCTCTGATGTTACATTGCACAAGATAAAAT
AATATCATCATGAACAATAAAACTGTCTGCTTACATAAACAGTAATACAAGGGGTGTTATGAGCCATATT
CAACGGGAAACGTCGAGGCCGCGATTAAATTCCAACATGGATGCTGATTTATATGGGTATAAATGGGCTC
GCGATAATGTCGGGCAATCAGGTGCGACAATCTATCGCTTGTATGGGAAGCCCGATGCGCCAGAGTTGTT
TCTGAAACATGGCAAAGGTAGCGTTGCCAATGATGTTACAGATGAGATGGTCAGACTAAACTGGCTGACG
GAATTTATGCCTCTTCCGACCATCAAGCATTTTATCCGTACTCCTGATGATGCATGGTTACTCACCACTG
CGATCCCCGGAAAAACAGCATTCCAGGTATTAGAAGAATATCCTGATTCAGGTGAAAATATTGTTGATGC
GCTGGCAGTGTTCCTGCGCCGGTTGCATTCGATTCCTGTTTGTAATTGTCCTTTTAACAGCGATCGCGTA
TTTCGTCTCGCTCAGGCGCAATCACGAATGAATAACGGTTTGGTTGATGCGAGTGATTTTGATGACGAGC
GTAATGGCTGGCCTGTTGAACAAGTCTGGAAAGAAATGCATAAACTTTTGCCATTCTCACCGGATTCAGT
CGTCACTCATGGTGATTTCTCACTTGATAACCTTATTTTTGACGAGGGGAAATTAATAGGTTGTATTGAT
GTTGGACGAGTCGGAATCGCAGACCGATACCAGGATCTTGCCATCCTATGGAACTGCCTCGGTGAGTTTT
CTCCTTCATTACAGAAACGGCTTTTTCAAAAATATGGTATTGATAATCCTGATATGAATAAATTGCAGTT
TCATTTGATGCTCGATGAGTTTTTCTAATCAGAATTGGTTAATTGGTTGTAACACTGGCAGAGCATTACG
CTGACTTGACGGGACGGCGCAAGCTCATGACCAAAATCCCTTAACGTGAGTTACGCGTCGTTCCACTGAG
CGTCAGAGGTATCACTAGTATTACAGAGGTAAGTTATAACAGTCGCCTAACCC
