>Addgene plasmid #103652 | LSB-hsa-miR-570-3p | depositor partial sequence | sequence record 196353 | hsa-miR-570-3p target
GCAAAGGTAATTGCTGTTTTCG
